>Addgene plasmid #159152 | yHS1-M7A,H102A | addgene full sequence | sequence record 311475 | Addgene NGS Result
AGTGAGCGAGGAAGCGGAAGAGCGCCCAATACGCAAACCGCCTCTCCCCGCGCGTTGGCCGATTCATTAA
TGCAGCTGGCACGACAGGTTTCCCGACTGGAAAGCGGGCAGTGAGCGCAACGCAATTAATGTGAGTTAGC
TCACTCATTAGGCACCCCAGGCTTTACACTTTATGCTTCCGGCTCGTATGTTGTGTGGAATTGTGAGCGG
ATAACAATTTCACACAGGAAACAGCTATGACCATGATTACGCCAAGCGCGCAATTAACCCTCACTAAAGG
GAACAAAAGCTGGAGCTCAGTTTATCATTATCAATACTCGCCATTTCAAAGAATACGTAAATAATTAATA
GTAGTGATTTTCCTAACTTTATTTAGTCAAAAAATTAGCCTTTTAATTCTGCTGTAACCCGTACATGCCC
AAAATAGGGGGCGGGTTACACAGAATATATAACATCGTAGGTGTCTGGGTGAACAGTTTATTCCTGGCAT
CCACTAAATATAATGGAGCCCGCTTTTTAAGCTGGCATCCAGAAAAAAAAAGAATCCCAGCACCAAAATA
TTGTTTTCTTCACCAACCATCAGTTCATAGGTCCATTCTCTTAGCGCAACTACAGAGAACAGGGGCACAA
ACAGGCAAAAAACGGGCACAACCTCAATGGAGTGATGCAACCTGCCTGGAGTAAATGATGACACAAGGCA
ATTGACCCACGCATGTATCTATCTCATTTTCTTACACCTTCTATTACCTTCTGCTCTCTCTGATTTGGAA
AAAGCTGAAAAAAAAGGTTGAAACCAGTTCCCTGAAATTATTCCCCTACTTGACTAATAAGTATATAAAG
ACGGTAGGTATTGATTGTAATTCTGTAAATCTATTTCTTAAACTTCTTAAATTCTACTTTTATAGTTAGT
CTTTTTTTTAGTTTTAAAACACCAGAACTTAGTTTCGACGGATTCTAGAACTAGTCATATGCACATGGTA
TCGGAACTGATCAAGGAAAACATGCACATGAAGCTGTATATGGAAGGCACGGTCAACAACCACCACTTTA
AATGCACCTCAGAAGGCGAAGGTAAACCTTATGAAGGTACCCAAACTATGAGAATTAAGGCTGTCGAAGG
TGGCCCACTGCCGTTTGCCTTCGATATCTTAGCGACTTCTTTTATGTACGGCTCAAAGACATTCATCAAC
CATACGCAAGGTATCCCAGATTTCTTTAAACAGTCCTTTCCGGAAGGCTTCACCTGGGAACGCGTTACCA
CTTATGAAGACGGTGGCGTGCTGACAGCTACGCAAGATACTTCGTTACAGGACGGTTGTTTGATTTACAA
CGTCAAAATCCGTGGCGTAAATTTTCCTAGCAACGGTCCAGTCATGCAGAAAAAGACATTAGGCTGGGAA
GCTAGTACCGAAACTTTGTATCCGGCAGATGGTGGCCTGGAAGGTCGCGCTGACATGGCACTGAAATTAG
TAGGTGGCGGTCACTTGATTTGCAATCTGAAGACAACGTACCGTAGTAAAAAGCCGGCCAAAAACTTAAA
GATGCCTGGTGTTTATTACGTGGATCGTAGATTGGAAAGAATCAAAGAAGCGGACAAGGAAACGTATGTG
GAACAGCACGAAGTCGCCGTCGCACGCTACTGTGATTTACCGTCCAAGTTAGGTCATAGAGGTGGATCCA
TGGTGTCCAAAGGTGAAGAACTGTTTACTGGTGTAGTGCCGATTTTAGTTGAATTAGACGGTGATGTGAA
TGGTCATAAGTTTAGCGTGTCGGGTGAAGGCGAAGGTGATGCTACCTTTGGTGGCTCTGCAGATCTGGAA
GACAACGCGGAAACTCTGAACGATAACTTGAAGGTTATCGAAAAGGCCGATAATGCTGCACAAGTGAAAG
ACGCGTTAACAAAGATGCGCGCCGCGGCTTTGGATGCTCAGAAAGCAACGCCACCGAAACTGGAGGATAA
GTCTCCTGACTCACCAGAAATGAAAGATTTTCGTAATGGCTTCGACATTTTAGTGGGTCAAATCGATGAC
GCCTTGAAACTGGCGAACGAGGGTAAAGTCAAGGAAGCTCAAGCAGCCGCGGAACAGCTGAAGACCACTC
GTAATGCATATGCTCAGAAATACAGAGGTGGCAAACTGACCTTGAAGTTTATCTGTACAACGGGTAAACT
GCCTGTTCCATGGCCGACTTTGGTGACCACTCTGGGCTATGGTGTACAATGCTTCTCACGTTACCCAGAT
CATATGAAACAGCACGACTTTTTCAAGAGCGCCATGCCGGAAGGCTACGTTCAAGAACGCACTATTTTCT
TTAAGGATGACGGTAACTACAAGACACGTGCGGAAGTCAAATTTGAAGGCGATACGCTGGTAAACAGAAT
CGAATTGAAGGGTATCGATTTCAAGGAAGACGGCAACATCTTGGGTCATAAATTGGAATACAACTACAAC
TCCCACAACGTCTACATCATGGCTGATAAGCAAAAGAATGGCATCAAGGTAAACTTCAAGATCAGACATA
ACATCGAAGATGGTTCTGTTCAGCTGGCTGACCACTATCAACAGAATACACCTATTGGCGATGGTCCGGT
GCTGTTACCTGATAACCATTACTTGAGCACGCAGAGTGCACTGTCCAAAGATCCAAATGAAAAGCGCGAC
CACATGGTCTTGTTGGAATTTGTCACCGCTGCTGGTATCACTTTGGGTATGGATGAACTGTATAAATGAA
AGCTTATCGATACCGTCGACCTCGAGTCATGTAATTAGTTATGTCACGCTTACATTCACGCCCTCCCCCC
ACATCCGCTCTAACCGAAAAGGAAGGAGTTAGACAACCTGAAGTCTAGGTCCCTATTTATTTTTTTATAG
TTATGTTAGTATTAAGAACGTTATTTATATTTCAAATTTTTCTTTTTTTTCTGTACAGACGCGTGTACGC
ATGTAACATTATACTGAAAACCTTGCTTGAGAAGGTTTTGGGACGCTCGAAGGCTTTAATTTGCGGCCGG
TACCCAATTCGCCCTATAGTGAGTCGTATTACGCGCGCTCACTGGCCGTCGTTTTACAACGTCGTGACTG
GGAAAACCCTGGCGTTACCCAACTTAATCGCCTTGCAGCACATCCCCCTTTCGCCAGCTGGCGTAATAGC
GAAGAGGCCCGCACCGATCGCCCTTCCCAACAGTTGCGCAGCCTGAATGGCGAATGG
[124 nt withheld, positions 3208-3331]
C
[91 nt withheld, positions 3333-3423]
A
[49 nt withheld, positions 3425-3473]
CCTTTGACGTTGGAGTCCACGTTCTTT
[37 nt withheld, positions 3501-3537]
ACCCTATCTCGGTCTATTCTTTTGATTTATAAGGGATTTTGCCGATTTCGGCCTATTGGTTAAAAAATGA
GCTGATTTAACAAAAATTTAACGCGAATTTTAACAAAATATTAACGCTTACAATTTCCTGATGCGGTATT
TTCTCCTTACGCATCTGTGCGGTATTTCACACCGCATATCGACCGGTCGAGGAGAACTTCTAGTATATCT
ACATACCTAATATTATTGCCTTATTAAAAATGGAATCCCAACAATTACATCAAAATCCACATTCTCTTCA
AAATCAATTGTCCTGTACTTCCTTGTTCATGTGTGTTCAAAAACGTTATATTTATAGGATAATTATACTC
TATTTCTCAACAAGTAATTGGTTGTTTGGCCGAGCGGTCTAAGGCGCCTGATTCAAGAAATATCTTGACC
GCAGTTAACTGTGGGAATACTCAGGTATCGTAAGATGCAAGAGTTCGAATCTCTTAGCAACCATTATTTT
TTTCCTCAACATAACGAGAACACACAGGGGCGCTATCGCACAGAATCAAATTCGATGACTGGAAATTTTT
TGTTAATTTCAGAGGTCGCCTGACGCATATACCTTTTTCAACTGAAAAATTGGGAGAAAAAGGAAAGGTG
AGAGCGCCGGAACCGGCTTTTCATATAGAATAGAGAAGCGTTCATGACTAAATGCTTGCATCACAATACT
TGAAGTTGACAATATTATTTAAGGACCTATTGTTTTTTCCAATAGGTGGTTAGCAATCGTCTTACTTTCT
AACTTTTCTTACCTTTTACATTTCAGCAATATATATATATATATTTCAAGGATATACCATTCTAATGTCT
GCCCCTAAGAAGATCGTCGTTTTGCCAGGTGACCACGTTGGTCAAGAAATCACAGCCGAAGCCATTAAGG
TTCTTAAAGCTATTTCTGATGTTCGTTCCAATGTCAAGTTCGATTTCGAAAATCATTTAATTGGTGGTGC
TGCTATCGATGCTACAGGTGTTCCACTTCCAGATGAGGCGCTGGAAGCCTCCAAGAAGGCTGATGCCGTT
TTGTTAGGTGCTGTGGGTGGTCCTAAATGGGGTACCGGTAGTGTTAGACCTGAACAAGGTTTACTAAAAA
TCCGTAAAGAACTTCAATTGTACGCCAACTTAAGACCATGTAACTTTGCATCCGACTCTCTTTTAGACTT
ATCTCCAATCAAGCCACAATTTGCTAAAGGTACTGACTTCGTTGTTGTCAGAGAATTAGTGGGAGGTATT
TACTTTGGTAAGAGAAAGGAAGACGATGGTGATGGTGTCGCTTGGGATAGTGAACAATACACCGTTCCAG
AAGTGCAAAGAATCACAAGAATGGCCGCTTTCATGGCCCTACAACATGAGCCACCATTGCCTATTTGGTC
CTTGGATAAAGCTAATGTTTTGGCCTCTTCAAGATTATGGAGAAAAACTGTGGAGGAAACCATCAAGAAC
GAATTCCCTACATTGAAGGTTCAACATCAATTGATTGATTCTGCCGCCATGATCCTAGTTAAGAACCCAA
CCCACCTAAATGGTATTATAATCACCAGCAACATGTTTGGTGATATCATCTCCGATGAAGCCTCCGTTAT
CCCAGGTTCCTTGGGTTTGTTGCCATCTGCGTCCTTGGCCTCTTTGCCAGACAAGAACACCGCATTTGGT
TTGTACGAACCATGCCACGGTTCTGCTCCAGATTTGCCAAAGAATAAGGTCAACCCTATCGCCACTATCT
TGTCTGCTGCAATGATGTTGAAATTGTCATTGAACTTGCCTGAAGAAGGTAAGGCCATTGAAGATGCAGT
TAAAAAGGTTTTGGATGCAGGTATCAGAACTGGTGATTTAGGTGGTTCCAACAGTACCACCGAAGTCGGT
GATGCTGTCGCCGAAGAAGTTAAGAAAATCCTTGCTTAAAAAGATTCTCTTTTTTTATGATATTTGTACA
TAAACTTTATAAATGAAATTCATAATAGAAACGACACGAAATTACAAAATGGAATATGTTCATAGGGTAG
ACGAAACTATATACGCAATCTACATACATTTATCAAGAAGGAGAAAAAGGAGGATGTAAAGGAATACAGG
TAAGCAAATTGATACTAATGGCTCAACGTGATAAGGAAAAAGAATTGCACTTTAACATTAATATTGACAA
GGAGGAGGGCACCACACAAAAAGTTAGGTGTAACAGAAAATCATGAAACTATGATTCCTAATTTATATAT
TGGAGGATTTTCTCTAAAAAAAAAAAAATACAACAAATAAAAAACACTCAATGACCTGACCATTTGATGG
AGTTTAAGTCAATACCTTCTTGAACCATTTCCCATAATGGTGAAAGTTCCCTCAAGAATTTTACTCTGTC
AGAAACGGCCTTAACGACGTAGTCGATATGGTGCACTCTCAGTACAATCTGCTCTGATGCCGCATAGTTA
AGCCAGCCCCGACACCCGCCAACACCCGCTGACGCGCCCTGACGGGCTTGTCTGCTCCCGGCATCCGCTT
ACAGACAAGCTGTGACCGTCTCCGGGAGCTGCATGTGTCAGAGGTTTTCACCGTCATCACCGAAACGCGC
GAGACGAAAGGGCCTCGTGATACGCCTATTTTTATAGGTTAATGTCATGATAATAATGGTTTCTTAGGAC
GGATCGCTTGCCTGTAACTTACACGCGCCTCGTATCTTTTAATGATGGAATAATTTGGGAATTTACTCTG
TGTTTATTTATTTTTATGTTTTGTATTTGGATTTTAGAAAGTAAATAAAGAAGGTAGAAGAGTTACGGAA
TGAAGAAAAAAAAATAAACAAAGGTTTAAAAAATTTCAACAAAAAGCGTACTTTACATATATATTTATTA
GACAAGAAAAGCAGATTAAATAGATATACATTCGATTAACGATAAGTAAAATGTAAAATCACAGGATTTT
CGTGTGTGGTCTTCTACACAGACAAGATGAAACAATTCGGCATTAATACCTGAGAGCAGGAAGAGCAAGA
TAAAAGGTAGTATTTGTTGGCGATCCCCCTAGAGTCTTTTACATCTTCGGAAAACAAAAACTATTTTTTC
TTTAATTTCTTTTTTTACTTTCTATTTTTAATTTATATATTTATATTAAAAAATTTAAATTATAATTATT
TTTATAGCACGTGATGAAAAGGACCCAGGTGGCACTTTTCGGGGAAATGTGCGCGGAACCCCTATTTGTT
TATTTTTCTAAATACATTCAAATATGTATCCGCTCATGAGACAATAACCCTGATAAATGCTTCAATAATA
TTGAAAAAGGAAGAGTATGAGTATTCAACATTTCCGTGTCGCCCTTATTCCCTTTTTTGCGGCATTTTGC
CTTCCTGTTTTTGCTCACCCAGAAACGCTGGTGAAAGTAAAAGATGCTGAAGATCAGTTGGGTGCACGAG
TGGGTTACATCGAACTGGATCTCAACAGCGGTAAGATCCTTGAGAGTTTTCGCCCCGAAGAACGTTTTCC
AATGATGAGCACTTTTAAAGTTCTGCTATGTGGCGCGGTATTATCCCGTATTGACGCCGGGCAAGAGCAA
CTCGGTCGCCGCATACACTATTCTCAGAATGACTTGGTTGAGTACTCACCAGTCACAGAAAAGCATCTTA
CGGATGGCATGACAGTAAGAGAATTATGCAGTGCTGCCATAACCATGAGTGATAACACTGCGGCCAACTT
ACTTCTGACAACGATCGGAGGACCGAAGGAGCTAACCGCTTTTTTGCACAACATGGGGGATCATGTAACT
CGCCTTGATCGTTGGGAACCGGAGCTGAATGAAGCCATACCAAACGACGAGCGTGACACCACGATGCCTG
TAGCAATGGCAACAACGTTGCGCAAACTATTAACTGGCGAACTACTTACTCTAGCTTCCCGGCAACAATT
AATAGACTGGATGGAGGCGGATAAAGTTGCAGGACCACTTCTGCGCTCGGCCCTTCCGGCTGGCTGGTTT
ATTGCTGATAAATCTGGAGCCGGTGAGCGTGGGTCTCGCGGTATCATTGCAGCACTGGGGCCAGATGGTA
AGCCCTCCCGTATCGTAGTTATCTACACGACGGGGAGTCAGGCAACTATGGATGAACGAAATAGACAGAT
CGCTGAGATAGGTGCCTCACTGATTAAGCATTGGTAACTGTCAGACCAAGTTTACTCATATATACTTTAG
ATTGATTTAAAACTTCATTTTTAATTTAAAAGGATCTAGGTGAAGATCCTTTTTGATAATCTCATGACCA
AAATCCCTTAACGTGAGTTTTCGTTCCACTGAGCGTCAGACCCCGTAGAAAAGATCAAAGGATCTTCTTG
AGATCCTTTTTTTCTGCGCGTAATCTGCTGCTTGCAAACAAAAAAACCACCGCTACCAGCGGTGGTTTGT
TTGCCGGATCAAGAGCTACCAACTCTTTTTCCGAAGGTAACTGGCTTCAGCAGAGCGCAGATACCAAATA
CTGTTCTTCTAGTGTAGCCGTAGTTAGGCCACCACTTCAAGAACTCTGTAGCACCGCCTACATACCTCGC
TCTGCTAATCCTGTTACCAGTGGCTGCTGCCAGTGGCGATAAGTCGTGTCTTACCGGGTTGGACTCAAGA
CGATAGTTACCGGATAAGGCGCAGCGGTCGGGCTGAACGGGGGGTTCGTGCACACAGCCCAGCTTGGAGC
GAACGACCTACACCGAACTGAGATACCTACAGCGTGAGCTATGAGAAAGCGCCACGCTTCCCGAAGGGAG
AAAGGCGGACAGGTATCCGGTAAGCGGCAGGGTCGGAACAGGAGAGCGCACGAGGGAGCTTCCAGGGGGA
AACGCCTGGTATCTTTATAGTCCTGTCGGGTTTCGCCACCTCTGACTTGAGCGTCGATTTTTGTGATGCT
CGTCAGGGGGGCGGAGCCTATGGAAAAACGCCAGCAACGCGGCCTTTTTACGGTTCCTGGCCTTTTGCTG
GCCTTTTGCTCACATGTTCTTTCCTGCGTTATCCCCTGATTCTGTGGATAACCGTATTACCGCCTTTGAG
TGAGCTGATACCGCTCGCCGCAGCCGAACGACCGAGCGCAGCGAGTC
Features (pLannotate 1.2.2; 25 found; start..end, strand, type, name):
     22..114     +  CDS            lacI (fragment): lac repressor; lacI; The lac repressor binds to the lac operator to inhibit transcription in E. coli. This inhibition can be relieved by adding lactose or isopropyl-β-D-thiogalactopyranoside (IPTG).
    127..148     +  protein_bind   CAP binding site: CAP binding activates transcription in the presence of cAMP. E. coli catabolite activator protein
    163..193     +  promoter       lac promoter: promoter for the E. coli lac operon
    201..217     +  protein_bind   lac operator: The lac repressor binds to the lac operator to inhibit transcription in E. coli. This inhibition can be relieved by adding lactose or isopropyl-β-D-thiogalactopyranoside (IPTG). lac repressor encoded by lacI
    262..280     +  promoter       T3 promoter: promoter for bacteriophage T3 RNA polymerase
    305..948     +  promoter       GAP promoter: S. cerevisiae TDH3; promoter for glyceraldehyde-3-phosphate dehydrogenase
    975..1670    +  CDS            mKate2: mKate2 is a basic (constitutively fluorescent) red fluorescent protein published in 2009, derived from Entacmaea quadricolor. It is reported to be a rapidly-maturing monomer with moderate acid sensitivity.
   1662..2444    +  CDS            cEGFP: cEGFP is a basic (constitutively fluorescent) green fluorescent protein published in 2008, derived from Aequorea victoria.
   2457..2726    +  CDS            cEGFP (fragment): cEGFP is a basic (constitutively fluorescent) green fluorescent protein published in 2008, derived from Aequorea victoria.
   2730..2756    +  misc_feature   MCS (fragment): pBluescript multiple cloning site
   2757..3004    +  terminator     CYC1 terminator: S. cerevisiae CYC1; transcription terminator for CYC1
   3023..3041    -  promoter       T7 promoter: promoter for bacteriophage T7 RNA polymerase
   3049..3204    +  CDS            lacZα (fragment): LacZα fragment of β-galactosidase; lacZ fragment
   3208..3636    +  rep_origin     f1 ori (sequence partly withheld): f1 bacteriophage origin of replication; arrow indicates direction of (+) strand synthesis
   3664..3716    -  misc_feature   bom (fragment): basis of mobility region from pBR322
   3747..3824    +  CDS            YO192_YEAST (fragment): Experimental evidence at protein level: Swiss-Prot protein existence level 1. From Saccharomyces cerevisiae (strain ATCC 204508 / S288c) (Baker's yeast).
   3964..4371    +  promoter       LEU2 promoter: S. cerevisiae LEU2
   4372..5466    +  CDS            LEU2: 3-isopropylmalate dehydrogenase, required for leucine biosynthesis; S. cerevisiae LEU2; yeast auxotrophic marker
   5828..5944    -  CDS            NFS1 (fragment): NFS1_YEAST - Also known as SPL1 From Saccharomyces cerevisiae (strain ATCC 204508 / S288c) (Baker's yeast).
   5943..5993    -  misc_feature   bom (fragment): basis of mobility region from pBR322
   6095..6130    -  CDS            rop (fragment): Rop protein, which maintains plasmids at low copy number; rop
   6199..6702    -  misc_feature   CEN/ARS: S. cerevisiae CEN6 centromere fused to an autonomously replicating sequence
   6739..6843    +  promoter       AmpR promoter: bla
   6844..7704    +  CDS            AmpR: β-lactamase; bla; confers resistance to ampicillin, carbenicillin, and related antibiotics
   7875..8463    +  rep_origin     ori: high-copy-number ColE1/pMB1/pBR322/pUC origin of replication
