[The description below was written by a language model from this plasmid's Addgene catalogue record and pLannotate feature annotations shown in this document.]
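Description:
yHS1-M7A,H102A is a yeast expression plasmid of about 8.6 kb built on the p415GPD backbone, a centromeric E. coli–S. cerevisiae shuttle vector. In yeast it is maintained through a CEN6/ARS element, which keeps it at low, stable copy number, and it is selected by leucine prototrophy via the LEU2 marker with its own promoter. In bacteria it replicates from a ColE1/pUC-type origin and is selected with ampicillin (AmpR, β-lactamase). An f1 origin and pBluescript-derived remnants (lac promoter/operator, lacZα fragment, and flanking T3 and T7 promoters) are also present.

The roughly 1.76 kb insert, cloned between XbaI and HindIII, sits between the strong constitutive GPD (TDH3/GAP) promoter and the CYC1 terminator. It encodes a variant of the genetically encoded fluorescent heme sensor HS1, in which the His/Met-coordinating four-helix-bundle hemoprotein cytochrome b562 is fused to EGFP and mKate2. The automated annotation picks up mKate2 followed by two EGFP-related segments. It does not label the cytochrome b562 module, so the exact placement of that domain cannot be read from the table.

In this version both heme-ligating residues of the cyt b562 module, Met 7 and His 102, are changed to alanine, which according to the record gives a weak-affinity heme sensor. An additional H63N substitution was introduced to test a possible role in heme binding and had no effect. The stated purpose is reporting cytosolic labile heme in budding yeast. The record does not spell out the readout, or how this weak-affinity variant is used relative to other sensors in the series.
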