Addgene plasmid #159152: yHS1-M7A,H102A
Purpose: Cytosolic labile heme reporter
Depositing lab: Amit Reddi. Depositing organization: Georgia Institute of Technology. Publication: Heme dynamics and trafficking factors revealed by genetically encoded fluorescent heme sensors. Hanna DA, Harvey RM, Martinez-Guzman O, Yuan X, Chandrasekharan B, Raju G, Outten FW, Hamza I, Reddi AR. Proc Natl Acad Sci U S A. 2016 Jul 5;113(27):7539-44. doi: 10.1073/pnas.1523802113. Epub 2016 May 31. PubMed 27247412.
Backbone
  Vector backbone: p415GPD
  Backbone manufacturer: M. Funk
  Backbone size w/o insert (bp): 6900
  Total vector size (bp): 8600
  Vector type: Yeast Expression
  Selectable markers: LEU2
Growth in bacteria
  Bacterial resistance: Ampicillin, 100 μg/mL
  Growth temperature: 37°C
  Growth strain: DH5alpha
  Copy number: Low Copy
Gene/Insert
  Gene/Insert name: yHS1-M7A,H102A
  Species: S. cerevisiae (budding yeast)
  Insert size (bp): 1758
  Mutation: Mutated both Met 7 and His 102 of the cyt b562 module of yHS1 to Ala (M7A and H102A, respectively), creates weak affinity heme sensor. Mutated His 63 to Asn (H63N) to test possible role in heme binding, found no effect.
  Promoter: GPD
  Cloning method: Restriction Enzyme; 5′ cloning site XbaI (not destroyed); 3′ cloning site HindIII (not destroyed)
  Sequencing primers: 5′ T3; 3′ T7 Pro
Terms and licenses: Academic/Nonprofit Terms; Industry Terms: Not Available to Industry
Depositor comments: The first-generation heme sensor, HS1, consists of a heme-binding domain, the His/Met coordinating 4-alpha-helical bundle hemoprotein cytochrome b562 (Cyt b562) (13), fused to a pair of fluorescent proteins, EGFP and Katushka 2 (mKATE2)
How to cite: yHS1-M7A,H102A was a gift from Amit Reddi (Addgene plasmid # 159152 ; http://n2t.net/addgene:159152 ; RRID:Addgene_159152)
